Addgene plasmid #76680: ACVR1B gRNA (BRDN0001144965)
Purpose: 3rd generation lentiviral gRNA plasmid targeting human ACVR1B
Depositing lab: John Doench & David Root. Depositing organization: Broad Institute. Publication: Optimized sgRNA design to maximize activity and minimize off-target effects of CRISPR-Cas9. Doench JG, Fusi N, Sullender M, Hegde M, Vaimberg EW, Donovan KF, Smith I, Tothova Z, Wilen C, Orchard R, Virgin HW, Listgarten J, Root DE. Nat Biotechnol. 2016 Jan 18. doi: 10.1038/nbt.3437. PubMed 26780180.
Backbone
  Vector backbone: lentiGuide-Puro
  Backbone manufacturer: Zhang Lab (Addgene plasmid # 52963)
  Vector type: Mammalian Expression, Lentiviral, CRISPR
  Selectable markers: Puromycin
Growth in bacteria
  Bacterial resistance: Ampicillin, 100 μg/mL
  Growth temperature: 37°C
  Growth strain: DH5alpha
  Copy number: High Copy
Gene/Insert
  Gene/Insert name: ACVR1B (alt names: ACVR1B; NM_004302.4)
  gRNA/shRNA sequence: ACTTGACTCAGGTCACCTCA
  Species: H. sapiens (human)
  Entrez Gene: ACVR1B (a.k.a. ACTRIB, ACVRLK4, ALK4, SKR2)
  Promoter: hU6
  Cloning method: Unknown
  Sequencing primers: 5′ U6-F; 3′ pS2-R
Terms and licenses: Academic/Nonprofit Terms; Industry Terms: Not Available to Industry
Depositor comments: The gRNA was designed to target the following Genbank reference sequence(s): NM_004302.4,NM_020327.3,NM_020328.3. Note that this plasmid does NOT contain Cas9. It should be used in conjunction with lentiCas9-Blast (Addgene #52962) or otherwise with cell lines already expressing Cas9. Browse the full kinome gRNA library at http://www.addgene.org/pooled-library/broadgpp-human-kinome/ or visit http://www.broadinstitute.org/rnai/public/ for detailed protocols and information.
How to cite: ACVR1B gRNA (BRDN0001144965) was a gift from John Doench & David Root (Addgene plasmid # 76680 ; http://n2t.net/addgene:76680 ; RRID:Addgene_76680)
