[The description below was written by a language model from this plasmid's Addgene catalogue record and pLannotate feature annotations shown in this document.]
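Description:
ACVR1B gRNA (BRDN0001144965) is a third-generation lentiviral guide RNA plasmid built on the lentiGuide-Puro backbone and designed to target human ACVR1B (also known as ALK4), an activin type I receptor kinase. It is one member of a human kinome gRNA collection. In bacteria it is maintained at high copy through a ColE1/pUC-type origin and selected with ampicillin via the β-lactamase gene. An f1 origin, an SV40 origin and residual lac and T7/T3 promoter elements are also annotated in the backbone.

The lentiviral transfer cassette begins with an RSV promoter fused to a truncated HIV-1 5' LTR, an arrangement that makes genomic RNA production Tat-independent. This is followed by the Ψ packaging signal, a partial gag segment and the Rev response element for Rev-dependent nuclear export. A human U6 RNA polymerase III promoter then drives the ACVR1B-specific 20-nt spacer joined to the Streptococcus pyogenes Cas9 guide scaffold. Downstream lie a cPPT/CTS element, which aids nuclear import of the reverse-transcribed genome, and an EF-1α promoter with its intron A driving puromycin N-acetyltransferase for selection of transduced mammalian cells. A WPRE enhances transcript expression. The cassette ends in a U3-deleted, self-inactivating 3' LTR, with an SV40 polyadenylation signal beyond it.

The plasmid does not encode Cas9. It is meant to be packaged into lentivirus and used together with a separate Cas9 vector or in cells that already express Cas9, typically for knockout of ACVR1B. According to the depositor, the guide was designed against three ACVR1B reference transcript variants.
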