Features (pLannotate 1.2.2; 29 found; start..end, strand, type, name):
     14..80      +  CDS            small t antigen (fragment): SV40 (simian virus 40) small t antigen
    106..317     +  promoter       EF-1α core promoter: core promoter for human elongation factor EF-1α
    318..1256    +  intron         EF-1α intron A: intron upstream of the start codon of human EF-1α
   1278..1877    +  CDS            PuroR (fragment): puromycin N-acetyltransferase; pac from Streptomyces; confers resistance to puromycin
   1893..2481    +  misc_feature   WPRE: woodchuck hepatitis virus posttranscriptional regulatory element
   2532..2551    +  misc_feature   cPPT/CTS (fragment): central polypurine tract and central termination sequence of HIV-1
   2553..2786    +  LTR            3' LTR (ΔU3): self-inactivating 3' long terminal repeat (LTR) from HIV-1
   2864..2985    +  polyA_signal   SV40 poly(A) signal: SV40 polyadenylation signal
   3025..3160    +  rep_origin     SV40 ori: SV40 origin of replication
   3181..3199    -  promoter       T7 promoter: promoter for bacteriophage T7 RNA polymerase
   3207..3362    +  CDS            lacZα (fragment): LacZα fragment of β-galactosidase; lacZ fragment
   3367..3795    +  rep_origin     f1 ori (sequence partly withheld): f1 bacteriophage origin of replication; arrow indicates direction of (+) strand synthesis
   3848..3952    +  promoter       AmpR promoter: bla
   3953..4813    +  CDS            AmpR: β-lactamase; bla; confers resistance to ampicillin, carbenicillin, and related antibiotics
   4984..5572    +  rep_origin     ori: high-copy-number ColE1/pMB1/pBR322/pUC origin of replication
   5755..5847    +  CDS            lacI (fragment): lac repressor; lacI; The lac repressor binds to the lac operator to inhibit transcription in E. coli. This inhibition can be relieved by adding lactose or isopropyl-β-D-thiogalactopyranoside (IPTG).
   5860..5881    +  protein_bind   CAP binding site: CAP binding activates transcription in the presence of cAMP. E. coli catabolite activator protein
   5896..5926    +  promoter       lac promoter: promoter for the E. coli lac operon
   5934..5950    +  protein_bind   lac operator: The lac repressor binds to the lac operator to inhibit transcription in E. coli. This inhibition can be relieved by adding lactose or isopropyl-β-D-thiogalactopyranoside (IPTG). lac repressor encoded by lacI
   5995..6013    +  promoter       T3 promoter: promoter for bacteriophage T3 RNA polymerase
   6041..6267    +  promoter       RSV promoter: Rous sarcoma virus enhancer/promoter
   6268..6448    +  LTR            5' LTR (truncated): truncated 5' long terminal repeat (LTR) from HIV-1
   6495..6620    +  misc_feature   HIV-1 Ψ: packaging signal of human immunodeficiency virus type 1
   6604..6967    +  CDS            HIV-1 gag (fragment): gag protein from human immunodeficiency virus 1; gag
   7113..7346    +  misc_feature   RRE: The Rev response element (RRE) of HIV-1 allows for Rev-dependent mRNA export from the nucleus to the cytoplasm.
   7723..7749    +  CDS            Rev (fragment): human immunodeficiency virus 1 (HIV-1) Rev protein; rev; enhances nuclear export of unspliced and incompletely spliced viral mRNAs
   7753..7993    +  promoter       U6 promoter: RNA polymerase III promoter for human U6 snRNA
   8023..8098    +  misc_RNA       gRNA scaffold: guide RNA scaffold for the Streptococcus pyogenes CRISPR/Cas9 system
   8154..8271    +  misc_feature   cPPT/CTS: central polypurine tract and central termination sequence of HIV-1
>Addgene plasmid #76680 | ACVR1B gRNA (BRDN0001144965) | addgene full sequence | sequence record 186296 | Addgene Assembled Sequence
CCCGGGTGCAAAGATGGATAAAGTTTTAAACAGAGAGGAATCTTTGCAGCTAATGGACCTTCTAGGTCTT
GAAAGGAGTGGGAATTGGCTCCGGTGCCCGTCAGTGGGCAGAGCGCACATCGCCCACAGTCCCCGAGAAG
TTGGGGGGAGGGGTCGGCAATTGATCCGGTGCCTAGAGAAGGTGGCGCGGGGTAAACTGGGAAAGTGATG
TCGTGTACTGGCTCCGCCTTTTTCCCGAGGGTGGGGGAGAACCGTATATAAGTGCAGTAGTCGCCGTGAA
CGTTCTTTTTCGCAACGGGTTTGCCGCCAGAACACAGGTAAGTGCCGTGTGTGGTTCCCGCGGGCCTGGC
CTCTTTACGGGTTATGGCCCTTGCGTGCCTTGAATTACTTCCACCTGGCTGCAGTACGTGATTCTTGATC
CCGAGCTTCGGGTTGGAAGTGGGTGGGAGAGTTCGAGGCCTTGCGCTTAAGGAGCCCCTTCGCCTCGTGC
TTGAGTTGAGGCCTGGCCTGGGCGCTGGGGCCGCCGCGTGCGAATCTGGTGGCACCTTCGCGCCTGTCTC
GCTGCTTTCGATAAGTCTCTAGCCATTTAAAATTTTTGATGACCTGCTGCGACGCTTTTTTTCTGGCAAG
ATAGTCTTGTAAATGCGGGCCAAGATCTGCACACTGGTATTTCGGTTTTTGGGGCCGCGGGCGGCGACGG
GGCCCGTGCGTCCCAGCGCACATGTTCGGCGAGGCGGGGCCTGCGAGCGCGGCCACCGAGAATCGGACGG
GGGTAGTCTCAAGCTGGCCGGCCTGCTCTGGTGCCTGGCCTCGCGCCGCCGTGTATCGCCCCGCCCTGGG
CGGCAAGGCTGGCCCGGTCGGCACCAGTTGCGTGAGCGGAAAGATGGCCGCTTCCCGGCCCTGCTGCAGG
GAGCTCAAAATGGAGGACGCGGCGCTCGGGAGAGCGGGCGGGTGAGTCACCCACACAAAGGAAAAGGGCC
TTTCCGTCCTCAGCCGTCGCTTCATGTGACTCCACGGAGTACCGGGCGCCGTCCAGGCACCTCGATTAGT
TCTCGAGCTTTTGGAGTACGTCGTCTTTAGGTTGGGGGGAGGGGTTTTATGCGATGGAGTTTCCCCACAC
TGAGTGGGTGGAGACTGAAGTTAGGCCAGCTTGGCACTTGATGTAATTCTCCTTGGAATTTGCCCTTTTT
GAGTTTGGATCTTGGTTCATTCTCAAGCCTCAGACAGTGGTTCAAAGTTTTTTTCTTCCATTTCAGGTGT
CGTGACGTACGGCCACCATGACCGAGTACAAGCCCACGGTGCGCCTCGCCACCCGCGACGACGTCCCCAG
GGCCGTACGCACCCTCGCCGCCGCGTTCGCCGACTACCCCGCCACGCGCCACACCGTCGATCCGGACCGC
CACATCGAGCGGGTCACCGAGCTGCAAGAACTCTTCCTCACGCGCGTCGGGCTCGACATCGGCAAGGTGT
GGGTCGCGGACGACGGCGCCGCCGTGGCGGTCTGGACCACGCCGGAGAGCGTCGAAGCGGGGGCGGTGTT
CGCCGAGATCGGCCCGCGCATGGCCGAGTTGAGCGGTTCCCGGCTGGCCGCGCAGCAACAGATGGAAGGC
CTCCTGGCGCCGCACCGGCCCAAGGAGCCCGCGTGGTTCCTGGCCACCGTCGGAGTCTCGCCCGACCACC
AGGGCAAGGGTCTGGGCAGCGCCGTCGTGCTCCCCGGAGTGGAGGCGGCCGAGCGCGCCGGGGTGCCCGC
CTTCCTGGAGACCTCCGCGCCCCGCAACCTCCCCTTCTACGAGCGGCTCGGCTTCACCGTCACCGCCGAC
GTCGAGGTGCCCGAAGGACCGCGCACCTGGTGCATGACCCGCAAGCCCGGTGCCTGAACGCGTTAAGTCG
ACAATCAACCTCTGGATTACAAAATTTGTGAAAGATTGACTGGTATTCTTAACTATGTTGCTCCTTTTAC
GCTATGTGGATACGCTGCTTTAATGCCTTTGTATCATGCTATTGCTTCCCGTATGGCTTTCATTTTCTCC
TCCTTGTATAAATCCTGGTTGCTGTCTCTTTATGAGGAGTTGTGGCCCGTTGTCAGGCAACGTGGCGTGG
TGTGCACTGTGTTTGCTGACGCAACCCCCACTGGTTGGGGCATTGCCACCACCTGTCAGCTCCTTTCCGG
GACTTTCGCTTTCCCCCTCCCTATTGCCACGGCGGAACTCATCGCCGCCTGCCTTGCCCGCTGCTGGACA
GGGGCTCGGCTGTTGGGCACTGACAATTCCGTGGTGTTGTCGGGGAAATCATCGTCCTTTCCTTGGCTGC
TCGCCTGTGTTGCCACCTGGATTCTGCGCGGGACGTCCTTCTGCTACGTCCCTTCGGCCCTCAATCCAGC
GGACCTTCCTTCCCGCGGCCTGCTGCCGGCTCTGCGGCCTCTTCCGCGTCTTCGCCTTCGCCCTCAGACG
AGTCGGATCTCCCTTTGGGCCGCCTCCCCGCGTCGACTTTAAGACCAATGACTTACAAGGCAGCTGTAGA
TCTTAGCCACTTTTTAAAAGAAAAGGGGGGACTGGAAGGGCTAATTCACTCCCAACGAAGACAAGATCTG
CTTTTTGCTTGTACTGGGTCTCTCTGGTTAGACCAGATCTGAGCCTGGGAGCTCTCTGGCTAACTAGGGA
ACCCACTGCTTAAGCCTCAATAAAGCTTGCCTTGAGTGCTTCAAGTAGTGTGTGCCCGTCTGTTGTGTGA
CTCTGGTAACTAGAGATCCCTCAGACCCTTTTAGTCAGTGTGGAAAATCTCTAGCAGTACGTATAGTAGT
TCATGTCATCTTATTATTCAGTATTTATAACTTGCAAAGAAATGAATATCAGAGAGTGAGAGGAACTTGT
TTATTGCAGCTTATAATGGTTACAAATAAAGCAATAGCATCACAAATTTCACAAATAAAGCATTTTTTTC
ACTGCATTCTAGTTGTGGTTTGTCCAAACTCATCAATGTATCTTATCATGTCTGGCTCTAGCTATCCCGC
CCCTAACTCCGCCCATCCCGCCCCTAACTCCGCCCAGTTCCGCCCATTCTCCGCCCCATGGCTGACTAAT
TTTTTTTATTTATGCAGAGGCCGAGGCCGCCTCGGCCTCTGAGCTATTCCAGAAGTAGTGAGGAGGCTTT
TTTGGAGGCCTAGGGACGTACCCAATTCGCCCTATAGTGAGTCGTATTACGCGCGCTCACTGGCCGTCGT
TTTACAACGTCGTGACTGGGAAAACCCTGGCGTTACCCAACTTAATCGCCTTGCAGCACATCCCCCTTTC
GCCAGCTGGCGTAATAGCGAAGAGGCCCGCACCGATCGCCCTTCCCAACAGTTGCGCAGCCTGAATGGCG
AATGGG
[124 nt withheld, positions 3367-3490]
C
[91 nt withheld, positions 3492-3582]
A
[49 nt withheld, positions 3584-3632]
CCTTTGACGTTGGAGTCCACGTTCTTT
[37 nt withheld, positions 3660-3696]
ACCCTATCTCGGTCTATTCTTTTGATTTATAAGGGATTTTGCCGATTTCGGCCTATTGGTTAAAAAATGA
GCTGATTTAACAAAAATTTAACGCGAATTTTAACAAAATATTAACGCTTACAATTTAGGTGGCACTTTTC
GGGGAAATGTGCGCGGAACCCCTATTTGTTTATTTTTCTAAATACATTCAAATATGTATCCGCTCATGAG
ACAATAACCCTGATAAATGCTTCAATAATATTGAAAAAGGAAGAGTATGAGTATTCAACATTTCCGTGTC
GCCCTTATTCCCTTTTTTGCGGCATTTTGCCTTCCTGTTTTTGCTCACCCAGAAACGCTGGTGAAAGTAA
AAGATGCTGAAGATCAGTTGGGTGCACGAGTGGGTTACATCGAACTGGATCTCAACAGCGGTAAGATCCT
TGAGAGTTTTCGCCCCGAAGAACGTTTTCCAATGATGAGCACTTTTAAAGTTCTGCTATGTGGCGCGGTA
TTATCCCGTATTGACGCCGGGCAAGAGCAACTCGGTCGCCGCATACACTATTCTCAGAATGACTTGGTTG
AGTACTCACCAGTCACAGAAAAGCATCTTACGGATGGCATGACAGTAAGAGAATTATGCAGTGCTGCCAT
AACCATGAGTGATAACACTGCGGCCAACTTACTTCTGACAACGATCGGAGGACCGAAGGAGCTAACCGCT
TTTTTGCACAACATGGGGGATCATGTAACTCGCCTTGATCGTTGGGAACCGGAGCTGAATGAAGCCATAC
CAAACGACGAGCGTGACACCACGATGCCTGTAGCAATGGCAACAACGTTGCGCAAACTATTAACTGGCGA
ACTACTTACTCTAGCTTCCCGGCAACAATTAATAGACTGGATGGAGGCGGATAAAGTTGCAGGACCACTT
CTGCGCTCGGCCCTTCCGGCTGGCTGGTTTATTGCTGATAAATCTGGAGCCGGTGAGCGTGGGTCTCGCG
GTATCATTGCAGCACTGGGGCCAGATGGTAAGCCCTCCCGTATCGTAGTTATCTACACGACGGGGAGTCA
GGCAACTATGGATGAACGAAATAGACAGATCGCTGAGATAGGTGCCTCACTGATTAAGCATTGGTAACTG
TCAGACCAAGTTTACTCATATATACTTTAGATTGATTTAAAACTTCATTTTTAATTTAAAAGGATCTAGG
TGAAGATCCTTTTTGATAATCTCATGACCAAAATCCCTTAACGTGAGTTTTCGTTCCACTGAGCGTCAGA
CCCCGTAGAAAAGATCAAAGGATCTTCTTGAGATCCTTTTTTTCTGCGCGTAATCTGCTGCTTGCAAACA
AAAAAACCACCGCTACCAGCGGTGGTTTGTTTGCCGGATCAAGAGCTACCAACTCTTTTTCCGAAGGTAA
CTGGCTTCAGCAGAGCGCAGATACCAAATACTGTTCTTCTAGTGTAGCCGTAGTTAGGCCACCACTTCAA
GAACTCTGTAGCACCGCCTACATACCTCGCTCTGCTAATCCTGTTACCAGTGGCTGCTGCCAGTGGCGAT
AAGTCGTGTCTTACCGGGTTGGACTCAAGACGATAGTTACCGGATAAGGCGCAGCGGTCGGGCTGAACGG
GGGGTTCGTGCACACAGCCCAGCTTGGAGCGAACGACCTACACCGAACTGAGATACCTACAGCGTGAGCT
ATGAGAAAGCGCCACGCTTCCCGAAGGGAGAAAGGCGGACAGGTATCCGGTAAGCGGCAGGGTCGGAACA
GGAGAGCGCACGAGGGAGCTTCCAGGGGGAAACGCCTGGTATCTTTATAGTCCTGTCGGGTTTCGCCACC
TCTGACTTGAGCGTCGATTTTTGTGATGCTCGTCAGGGGGGCGGAGCCTATGGAAAAACGCCAGCAACGC
GGCCTTTTTACGGTTCCTGGCCTTTTGCTGGCCTTTTGCTCACATGTTCTTTCCTGCGTTATCCCCTGAT
TCTGTGGATAACCGTATTACCGCCTTTGAGTGAGCTGATACCGCTCGCCGCAGCCGAACGACCGAGCGCA
GCGAGTCAGTGAGCGAGGAAGCGGAAGAGCGCCCAATACGCAAACCGCCTCTCCCCGCGCGTTGGCCGAT
TCATTAATGCAGCTGGCACGACAGGTTTCCCGACTGGAAAGCGGGCAGTGAGCGCAACGCAATTAATGTG
AGTTAGCTCACTCATTAGGCACCCCAGGCTTTACACTTTATGCTTCCGGCTCGTATGTTGTGTGGAATTG
TGAGCGGATAACAATTTCACACAGGAAACAGCTATGACCATGATTACGCCAAGCGCGCAATTAACCCTCA
CTAAAGGGAACAAAAGCTGGAGCTGCAAGCTTAATGTAGTCTTATGCAATACTCTTGTAGTCTTGCAACA
TGGTAACGATGAGTTAGCAACATGCCTTACAAGGAGAGAAAAAGCACCGTGCATGCCGATTGGTGGAAGT
AAGGTGGTACGATCGTGCCTTATTAGGAAGGCAACAGACGGGTCTGACATGGATTGGACGAACCACTGAA
TTGCCGCATTGCAGAGATATTGTATTTAAGTGCCTAGCTCGATACATAAACGGGTCTCTCTGGTTAGACC
AGATCTGAGCCTGGGAGCTCTCTGGCTAACTAGGGAACCCACTGCTTAAGCCTCAATAAAGCTTGCCTTG
AGTGCTTCAAGTAGTGTGTGCCCGTCTGTTGTGTGACTCTGGTAACTAGAGATCCCTCAGACCCTTTTAG
TCAGTGTGGAAAATCTCTAGCAGTGGCGCCCGAACAGGGACTTGAAAGCGAAAGGGAAACCAGAGGAGCT
CTCTCGACGCAGGACTCGGCTTGCTGAAGCGCGCACGGCAAGAGGCGAGGGGCGGCGACTGGTGAGTACG
CCAAAAATTTTGACTAGCGGAGGCTAGAAGGAGAGAGATGGGTGCGAGAGCGTCAGTATTAAGCGGGGGA
GAATTAGATCGCGATGGGAAAAAATTCGGTTAAGGCCAGGGGGAAAGAAAAAATATAAATTAAAACATAT
AGTATGGGCAAGCAGGGAGCTAGAACGATTCGCAGTTAATCCTGGCCTGTTAGAAACATCAGAAGGCTGT
AGACAAATACTGGGACAGCTACAACCATCCCTTCAGACAGGATCAGAAGAACTTAGATCATTATATAATA
CAGTAGCAACCCTCTATTGTGTGCATCAAAGGATAGAGATAAAAGACACCAAGGAAGCTTTAGACAAGAT
AGAGGAAGAGCAAAACAAAAGTAAGACCACCGCACAGCAAGCGGCCGCTGATCTTCAGACCTGGAGGAGG
AGATATGAGGGACAATTGGAGAAGTGAATTATATAAATATAAAGTAGTAAAAATTGAACCATTAGGAGTA
GCACCCACCAAGGCAAAGAGAAGAGTGGTGCAGAGAGAAAAAAGAGCAGTGGGAATAGGAGCTTTGTTCC
TTGGGTTCTTGGGAGCAGCAGGAAGCACTATGGGCGCAGCGTCAATGACGCTGACGGTACAGGCCAGACA
ATTATTGTCTGGTATAGTGCAGCAGCAGAACAATTTGCTGAGGGCTATTGAGGCGCAACAGCATCTGTTG
CAACTCACAGTCTGGGGCATCAAGCAGCTCCAGGCAAGAATCCTGGCTGTGGAAAGATACCTAAAGGATC
AACAGCTCCTGGGGATTTGGGGTTGCTCTGGAAAACTCATTTGCACCACTGCTGTGCCTTGGAATGCTAG
TTGGAGTAATAAATCTCTGGAACAGATTTGGAATCACACGACCTGGATGGAGTGGGACAGAGAAATTAAC
AATTACACAAGCTTAATACACTCCTTAATTGAAGAATCGCAAAACCAGCAAGAAAAGAATGAACAAGAAT
TATTGGAATTAGATAAATGGGCAAGTTTGTGGAATTGGTTTAACATAACAAATTGGCTGTGGTATATAAA
ATTATTCATAATGATAGTAGGAGGCTTGGTAGGTTTAAGAATAGTTTTTGCTGTACTTTCTATAGTGAAT
AGAGTTAGGCAGGGATATTCACCATTATCGTTTCAGACCCACCTCCCAACCCCGAGGGGACCCAGAGAGG
GCCTATTTCCCATGATTCCTTCATATTTGCATATACGATACAAGGCTGTTAGAGAGATAATTAGAATTAA
TTTGACTGTAAACACAAAGATATTAGTACAAAATACGTGACGTAGAAAGTAATAATTTCTTGGGTAGTTT
GCAGTTTTAAAATTATGTTTTAAAATGGACTATCATATGCTTACCGTAACTTGAAAGTATTTCGATTTCT
TGGCTTTATATATCTTGTGGAAAGGACGAAACACCGACTTGACTCAGGTCACCTCAGTTTTAGAGCTAGA
AATAGCAAGTTAAAATAAGGCTAGTCCGTTATCAACTTGAAAAAGTGGCACCGAGTCGGTGCTTTTTTAA
GCTTGGCGTAACTAGATCTTGAGACAAATGGCAGTATTCATCCACAATTTTAAAAGAAAAGGGGGGATTG
GGGGGTACAGTGCAGGGGAAAGAATAGTAGACATAATAGCAACAGACATACAAACTAAAGAATTACAAAA
ACAAATTACAAAAATTCAAAATTTTCGGGTTTATTACAGGGACAGCAGAGATCCACTTTGGCGCCGGCTC
GAGGGGG
