>Addgene plasmid #76680 | ACVR1B gRNA (BRDN0001144965) | depositor partial sequence | sequence record 144140 | Target Sequence
ACTTGACTCAGGTCACCTCA
