>Addgene plasmid #76680 | ACVR1B gRNA (BRDN0001144965) | addgene partial sequence | sequence record 186295 | hU6-F
TAGAAAGTAATAATTTCTTGGGTAGTTTGCAGTTTTAAAATTATGTTTTAAAATGGACTATCATATGCTT
ACCGTAACTTGAAAGTATTTCGATTTCTTGGCTTTATATATCTTGTGGAAAGGACGAAACACCGACTTGA
CTCAGGTCACCTCAGTTTTAGAGCTAGAAATAGCAAGTTAAAATAAGGCTAGTCCGTTATCAACTTGAAA
AAGTGGCACCGAGTCGGTGCTTTTTTAAGCTTGGCGTAACTAGATCTTGAGACAAATGGCAGTATTCATC
CACAATTTTAAAAGAAAAGGGGGGATTGGGGGGTACAGTGCAGGGGAAAGAATAGTAGACATAATAGCAA
CAGACATACAAACTAAAGAATTACAAAAACAAATTACAAAAATTCAAAATTTTCGGGTTTATTACAGGGA
CAGCAGAGATCCACTTTGGCGCCGGCTCGAGGGGGCCCGGGTGCAAAGATGGATAAAGTTTTAAACAGAG
AGGAATCTTTGCAGCTAATGGACCTTCTAGGTCTTGAAAGGAGTGGGAATTGGCTCCGGTGCCCGTCAGT
GGGCAGAGCG
